Addgene plasmid #214415: NFAST(low)-mApple-mito
Purpose: Mitochondria localization of low-affinity NFAST fused to mApple-mito
Depositing lab: Chi-Lun Chang. Publication: A fluorogenic complementation tool kit for interrogating lipid droplet-organelle interaction. Li X, Gamuyao R, Wu ML, Cho WJ, King SV, Petersen RA, Stabley DR, Lindow C, Climer LK, Shirinifard A, Ferrara F, Throm RE, Robinson CG, Zhou Y, Carisey AF, Tebo AG, Chang CL. J Cell Biol. 2024 Sep 2;223(9):e202311126. doi: 10.1083/jcb.202311126. Epub 2024 Jul 1. PubMed 38949658.
Backbone
  Vector backbone: NFAST-mApple-mito
  Vector type: Mammalian Expression
Growth in bacteria
  Bacterial resistance: Kanamycin, 50 μg/mL
  Growth temperature: 37°C
  Growth strain: DH5alpha
  Copy number: Unknown
Gene/Insert
  Gene/Insert name: RspA-N
  Species: Other
  Promoter: CMV
  Tag / fusion protein: mApple-mito (C terminal on insert)
  Cloning method: Restriction Enzyme; 5′ cloning site NheI (unknown if destroyed); 3′ cloning site AgeI (unknown if destroyed)
Terms and licenses: Academic/Nonprofit Terms; Industry Terms: Not Available to Industry
How to cite: NFAST(low)-mApple-mito was a gift from Chi-Lun Chang (Addgene plasmid # 214415 ; http://n2t.net/addgene:214415 ; RRID:Addgene_214415)
