[The description below was written by a language model from this plasmid's Addgene catalogue record and pLannotate feature annotations shown in this document.]
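Description:
NFAST(low)-mApple-mito is a 5,220-nt mammalian expression plasmid that places one half of a split fluorogenic reporter on mitochondria. Its layout resembles a classic N1/C1-type fluorescent protein vector. A high-copy ColE1/pUC origin supports propagation in E. coli, and an f1 origin is also present. A single NeoR/KanR (Tn5 aminoglycoside phosphotransferase) gene sits behind tandem bacterial (AmpR) and SV40 early promoters and ends in an HSV TK polyadenylation signal. This arrangement gives kanamycin resistance in bacteria and would be expected to allow G418 selection in mammalian cells. The short RSF ori, ble, bGH poly(A) and SV40 large T annotations are fragments, most likely incidental sequence matches or backbone remnants rather than functional parts.

The expression cassette is driven by the CMV immediate-early enhancer and promoter and terminated by an SV40 polyadenylation signal. The insert is recorded as RspA-N and was cloned between NheI and AgeI. The feature table annotates it as a fragment related to the photoactive yellow protein of Halorhodospira halophila, the scaffold from which FAST-type fluorogen-binding tags were engineered. It is the N-terminal, low-affinity half of a split FAST system, which becomes fluorescent only when it meets the complementary C-terminal fragment in the presence of a fluorogen. It is fused in frame to the red fluorescent protein mApple, followed by a short linker from a multiple cloning site and a fragment of human SYNJ2BP (OMP25). That fragment presumably supplies the "mito" targeting element named in the record.

mApple reports where the fusion is expressed and localized. According to the associated publication, the plasmid belongs to a complementation tool kit for studying lipid droplet–organelle interactions, where it would be paired with a partner fragment targeted to the other organelle.
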