Features (pLannotate 1.2.2; 17 found; start..end, strand, type, name):
      1..33      +  rep_origin     RSF ori (fragment): Plasmids containing the RSF 1030 origin of replication can be propagated in E. coli cells that contain additional plasmids with compatible origins.
    101..404     +  enhancer       CMV enhancer: human cytomegalovirus immediate early enhancer
    405..608     +  promoter       CMV promoter: human cytomegalovirus (CMV) immediate early promoter
    641..982     +  CDS            pyp (fragment): PYP_HALHA - Experimental evidence at protein level: Swiss-Prot protein existence level 1. Photoactive blue light protein. Probably functions as a photoreceptor for a negative phototaxis response. From Halorhodospira halophila (Ectothiorhodospira halophila).
   1031..1738    +  CDS            mApple: mApple is a basic (constitutively fluorescent) red fluorescent protein published in 2008, derived from Discosoma sp.. It is reported to be a rapidly-maturing monomer with high acid sensitivity.
   1739..1774    +  misc_feature   MCS (fragment): multiple cloning site
   1775..1912    +  CDS            SYNJ2BP (fragment): SYJ2B_HUMAN - Also known as OMP25 From Homo sapiens (Human).
   1941..2025    +  CDS            large T antigen (fragment): large T antigen from SV40 (simian virus 40)
   2048..2169    +  polyA_signal   SV40 poly(A) signal: SV40 polyadenylation signal
   2203..2631    -  rep_origin     f1 ori (sequence partly withheld): f1 bacteriophage origin of replication; arrow indicates direction of (+) strand synthesis
   2658..2762    +  promoter       AmpR promoter: bla
   2764..3121    +  promoter       SV40 promoter: SV40 enhancer and early promoter
   3156..3950    +  CDS            NeoR/KanR: aminoglycoside phosphotransferase from Tn5; aph(3')-II (or nptII); confers resistance to neomycin, kanamycin, and G418 (Geneticin®)
   3971..4123    +  CDS            ble (fragment): BLE_KLEPN - Experimental evidence at protein level: Swiss-Prot protein existence level 1. Binding protein with a strong affinity to the bleomycin family of antibiotics. Binds to CL990; an antimitotic-antibiotic compound. From Klebsiella pneumoniae.
   4182..4229    +  polyA_signal   HSV TK poly(A) signal: herpes simplex virus thymidine kinase polyadenylation signal (Cole and Stacy, 1985)
   4320..4336    -  polyA_signal   bGH poly(A) signal (fragment): bovine growth hormone polyadenylation signal
   4558..5146    +  rep_origin     ori: high-copy-number ColE1/pMB1/pBR322/pUC origin of replication
>Addgene plasmid #214415 | NFAST(low)-mApple-mito | addgene full sequence | sequence record 426327 | Addgene NGS Result
ATCCCCTGATTCTGTGGATAACCGTATTACCGCCATGCATTAGTTATTAATAGTAATCAATTACGGGGTC
ATTAGTTCATAGCCCATATATGGAGTTCCGCGTTACATAACTTACGGTAAATGGCCCGCCTGGCTGACCG
CCCAACGACCCCCGCCCATTGACGTCAATAATGACGTATGTTCCCATAGTAACGCCAATAGGGACTTTCC
ATTGACGTCAATGGGTGGAGTATTTACGGTAAACTGCCCACTTGGCAGTACATCAAGTGTATCATATGCC
AAGTACGCCCCCTATTGACGTCAATGACGGTAAATGGCCCGCCTGGCATTATGCCCAGTACATGACCTTA
TGGGACTTTCCTACTTGGCAGTACATCTACGTATTAGTCATCGCTATTACCATGGTGATGCGGTTTTGGC
AGTACATCAATGGGCGTGGATAGCGGTTTGACTCACGGGGATTTCCAAGTCTCCACCCCATTGACGTCAA
TGGGAGTTTGTTTTGGCACCAAAATCAACGGGACTTTCCAAAATGTCGTAACAACTCCGCCCCATTGACG
CAAATGGGCGGTAGGCGTGTACGGTGGGAGGTCTATATAAGCAGAGCTGGTTTAGTGAACCGTCAGATCC
GCTAGCCACCATGGAGACCGTGAGATTCGGCGGCGACGACATCGAGAACAGCCTGGCCAAGATGGACGAC
AAGGCCCTGGACAAGCTGGCCTTCGGCGCCATCCAGCTGGACGGCAACGGCAAGATCATCCACTACAACG
CCGCCGAGGGCACCATCACCGGCAGAGACCCCAAGACCGTGATCGGCAAGAACTTCTTCACCGACGTGGC
CCCCGGCACCCAGAGCAAGGAGTTCCAGGGCAGATTCAAGGAGGGCGTGCAGAAGGGCGACCTGAACACC
ATGTTCGAGTGGATGATCCCCACCAGCAGAGGCCCCACCAAGGTGAAGGTGCACATGAAGAAGGCCATGA
CCTCCGGAGGAGGCGGCAGCGGCGGAGGGGGATCTCTACCGGTCGCCACCATGGTGAGCAAGGGCGAGGA
GAATAACATGGCCATCATCAAGGAGTTCATGCGCTTCAAGGTGCACATGGAGGGCTCCGTGAACGGCCAC
GAGTTCGAGATCGAGGGCGAGGGCGAGGGCCGCCCCTACGAGGCCTTTCAGACCGCTAAGCTGAAGGTGA
CCAAGGGTGGCCCCCTGCCCTTCGCCTGGGACATCCTGTCCCCTCAGTTCATGTACGGCTCCAAGGTCTA
CATTAAGCACCCAGCCGACATCCCCGACTACTTCAAGCTGTCCTTCCCCGAGGGCTTCAGGTGGGAGCGC
GTGATGAACTTCGAGGACGGCGGCATTATTCACGTTAACCAGGACTCCTCCCTGCAGGACGGCGTGTTCA
TCTACAAGGTGAAGCTGCGCGGCACCAACTTCCCCTCCGACGGCCCCGTAATGCAGAAGAAGACCATGGG
CTGGGAGGCCTCCGAGGAGCGGATGTACCCCGAGGACGGCGCCCTGAAGAGCGAGATCAAGAAGAGGCTG
AAGCTGAAGGACGGCGGCCACTACGCCGCCGAGGTCAAGACCACCTACAAGGCCAAGAAGCCCGTGCAGC
TGCCCGGCGCCTACATCGTCGACATCAAGTTGGACATCGTGTCCCACAACGAGGACTACACCATCGTGGA
ACAGTACGAACGCGCCGAGGGCCGCCACTCCACCGGCGGCATGGACGAGCTGTACAAGTCCGGACTCAGA
TCTCGAGCTCAAGCTTCGAATTCTTTGCAGGTGCAGAATGGACCTATAGGACATCGAGGTGAAGGGGACC
CAAGTGGTATTCCCATATTTATGGTGCTGGTGCCAGTGTTTGCCCTCACCATGGTAGCAGCCTGGGCTTT
CATGAGATACCGGCAACAACTTTGATAAGGATCCACCGGATCTAGATAACTGATCATAATCAGCCATACC
ACATTTGTAGAGGTTTTACTTGCTTTAAAAAACCTCCCACACCTCCCCCTGAACCTGAAACATAAAATGA
ATGCAATTGTTGTTGTTAACTTGTTTATTGCAGCTTATAATGGTTACAAATAAAGCAATAGCATCACAAA
TTTCACAAATAAAGCATTTTTTTCACTGCATTCTAGTTGTGGTTTGTCCAAACTCATCAATGTATCTTAA
CGCGTAAATTGTAAGCGTTAATATTTTGTTAAAATTCGCGTTAAATTTTTGTTAAATCAGCTCATTTTTT
AACCAATAGGCCGAAATCGGCAAAATCCCTTATAAATCAAAAGAATAGACCGAGATAGGGT
[37 nt withheld, positions 2302-2338]
AAAGAACGTGGACTCCAACGTCAAAGG
[49 nt withheld, positions 2366-2414]
T
[91 nt withheld, positions 2416-2506]
G
[124 nt withheld, positions 2508-2631]
CAGGTGGCACTTTTCGGGGAAATGTGCGCGGAACCCCTATTTGTTTATTTTTCTAAATACATTCAAATAT
GTATCCGCTCATGAGACAATAACCCTGATAAATGCTTCAATAATATTGAAAAAGGAAGAGTCCTGAGGCG
GAAAGAACCAGCTGTGGAATGTGTGTCAGTTAGGGTGTGGAAAGTCCCCAGGCTCCCCAGCAGGCAGAAG
TATGCAAAGCATGCATCTCAATTAGTCAGCAACCAGGTGTGGAAAGTCCCCAGGCTCCCCAGCAGGCAGA
AGTATGCAAAGCATGCATCTCAATTAGTCAGCAACCATAGTCCCGCCCCTAACTCCGCCCATCCCGCCCC
TAACTCCGCCCAGTTCCGCCCATTCTCCGCCCCATGGCTGACTAATTTTTTTTATTTATGCAGAGGCCGA
GGCCGCCTCGGCCTCTGAGCTATTCCAGAAGTAGTGAGGAGGCTTTTTTGGAGGCCTAGGCTTTTGCAAA
GATCGATCAAGAGACAGGATGAGGATCGTTTCGCATGATTGAACAAGATGGATTGCACGCAGGTTCTCCG
GCCGCTTGGGTGGAGAGGCTATTCGGCTATGACTGGGCACAACAGACAATCGGCTGCTCTGATGCCGCCG
TGTTCCGGCTGTCAGCGCAGGGGCGCCCGGTTCTTTTTGTCAAGACCGACCTGTCCGGTGCCCTGAATGA
ACTGCAAGACGAGGCAGCGCGGCTATCGTGGCTGGCCACGACGGGCGTTCCTTGCGCAGCTGTGCTCGAC
GTTGTCACTGAAGCGGGAAGGGACTGGCTGCTATTGGGCGAAGTGCCGGGGCAGGATCTCCTGTCATCTC
ACCTTGCTCCTGCCGAGAAAGTATCCATCATGGCTGATGCAATGCGGCGGCTGCATACGCTTGATCCGGC
TACCTGCCCATTCGACCACCAAGCGAAACATCGCATCGAGCGAGCACGTACTCGGATGGAAGCCGGTCTT
GTCGATCAGGATGATCTGGACGAAGAGCATCAGGGGCTCGCGCCAGCCGAACTGTTCGCCAGGCTCAAGG
CGAGCATGCCCGACGGCGAGGATCTCGTCGTGACCCATGGCGATGCCTGCTTGCCGAATATCATGGTGGA
AAATGGCCGCTTTTCTGGATTCATCGACTGTGGCCGGCTGGGTGTGGCGGACCGCTATCAGGACATAGCG
TTGGCTACCCGTGATATTGCTGAAGAGCTTGGCGGCGAATGGGCTGACCGCTTCCTCGTGCTTTACGGTA
TCGCCGCTCCCGATTCGCAGCGCATCGCCTTCTATCGCCTTCTTGACGAGTTCTTCTGAGCGGGACTCTG
GGGTTCGAAATGACCGACCAAGCGACGCCCAACCTGCCATCACGAGATTTCGATTCCACCGCCGCCTTCT
ATGAAAGGTTGGGCTTCGGAATCGTTTTCCGGGACGCCGGCTGGATGATCCTCCAGCGCGGGGATCTCAT
GCTGGAGTTCTTCGCCCACCCTAGGGGGAGGCTAACTGAAACACGGAAGGAGACAATACCGGAAGGAACC
CGCGCTATGACGGCAATAAAAAGACAGAATAAAACGCACGGTGTTGGGTCGTTTGTTCATAAACGCGGGG
TTCGGTCCCAGGGCTGGCACTCTGTCGATACCCCACCGAGACCCCATTGGGGCCAATACGCCCGCGTTTC
TTCCTTTTCCCCACCCCACCCCCCAAGTTCGGGTGAAGGCCCAGGGCTCGCAGCCAACGTCGGGGCGGCA
GGCCCTGCCATAGCCTCAGGTTACTCATATATACTTTAGATTGATTTAAAACTTCATTTTTAATTTAAAA
GGATCTAGGTGAAGATCCTTTTTGATAATCTCATGACCAAAATCCCTTAACGTGAGTTTTCGTTCCACTG
AGCGTCAGACCCCGTAGAAAAGATCAAAGGATCTTCTTGAGATCCTTTTTTTCTGCGCGTAATCTGCTGC
TTGCAAACAAAAAAACCACCGCTACCAGCGGTGGTTTGTTTGCCGGATCAAGAGCTACCAACTCTTTTTC
CGAAGGTAACTGGCTTCAGCAGAGCGCAGATACCAAATACTGTTCTTCTAGTGTAGCCGTAGTTAGGCCA
CCACTTCAAGAACTCTGTAGCACCGCCTACATACCTCGCTCTGCTAATCCTGTTACCAGTGGCTGCTGCC
AGTGGCGATAAGTCGTGTCTTACCGGGTTGGACTCAAGACGATAGTTACCGGATAAGGCGCAGCGGTCGG
GCTGAACGGGGGGTTCGTGCACACAGCCCAGCTTGGAGCGAACGACCTACACCGAACTGAGATACCTACA
GCGTGAGCTATGAGAAAGCGCCACGCTTCCCGAAGGGAGAAAGGCGGACAGGTATCCGGTAAGCGGCAGG
GTCGGAACAGGAGAGCGCACGAGGGAGCTTCCAGGGGGAAACGCCTGGTATCTTTATAGTCCTGTCGGGT
TTCGCCACCTCTGACTTGAGCGTCGATTTTTGTGATGCTCGTCAGGGGGGCGGAGCCTATGGAAAAACGC
CAGCAACGCGGCCTTTTTACGGTTCCTGGCCTTTTGCTGGCCTTTTGCTCACATGTTCTTTCCTGCGTT
